Addgene plasmid #120725: pLV-shGrm2-2344
Purpose: Lentiviral vector that expresses GFP and an shRNA targeting Grm2 (in pLL3.7)
Depositing lab: Amy Lasek. Depositing organization: University of Illinois at Chicago. Publication: Reduced Levels of mGlu2 Receptors within the Prelimbic Cortex Are Not Associated with Elevated Glutamate Transmission or High Alcohol Drinking. Ding ZM, Ingraham CM, Hauser SR, Lasek AW, Bell RL, McBride WJ. Alcohol Clin Exp Res. 2017 Nov;41(11):1896-1906. doi: 10.1111/acer.13488. Epub 2017 Oct 3. PubMed 28858384.
Backbone
  Vector backbone: pLL3.7
  Backbone manufacturer: MIT
  Backbone size w/o insert (bp): 7649
  Total vector size (bp): 7700
  Vector type: Mammalian Expression, Lentiviral, RNAi
Growth in bacteria
  Bacterial resistance: Ampicillin, 100 μg/mL
  Growth temperature: 30°C
  Growth strain: NEB Stable
  Copy number: High Copy
Gene/Insert
  Gene/Insert name: Grm2
  gRNA/shRNA sequence: gtggtgacattgcgctgta
  Species: R. norvegicus (rat)
  Entrez Gene: Grm2
  Promoter: mouse U6
  Tag / fusion protein: GFP
  Cloning method: Restriction Enzyme; 5′ cloning site HpaI (destroyed during cloning); 3′ cloning site XhoI (not destroyed)
  Sequencing primers: 5′ U6
Terms and licenses: Academic/Nonprofit Terms; Industry Terms: Not Available to Industry
Depositor comments: This plasmid was produced as part of the NIAAA-funded INIA Consortium.
How to cite: pLV-shGrm2-2344 was a gift from Amy Lasek (Addgene plasmid # 120725 ; http://n2t.net/addgene:120725 ; RRID:Addgene_120725)
