[The description below was written by a language model from this plasmid's Addgene catalogue record and pLannotate feature annotations shown in this document.]
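Description:
pLV-shGrm2-2344 is a lentiviral RNAi vector built on the pLL3.7 (LentiLox) backbone, designed to knock down rat Grm2, the gene encoding the metabotropic glutamate receptor mGlu2, while marking transduced cells with GFP. It is about 7.7 kb and is propagated in bacteria through a high-copy ColE1/pUC-type origin, with ampicillin selection provided by β-lactamase under its own promoter.

The viral transfer cassette begins with a CMV enhancer/promoter fused to a truncated HIV-1 5' LTR, an arrangement that drives genomic RNA production in packaging cells. This is followed by the Ψ packaging signal with a partial gag sequence, the Rev response element for nuclear export of the unspliced genome, and the cPPT/CTS element, which aids nuclear import and transduction of non-dividing cells. A mouse U6 RNA polymerase III promoter then drives the short hairpin against Grm2. The hairpin was inserted between the HpaI site, which was destroyed during cloning, and the retained XhoI site.

Downstream, a separate CMV enhancer/promoter drives EGFP. Although the catalogue lists GFP under tags, the feature map shows it as an independent reporter rather than a fusion. The CMV-EGFP unit is flanked by two loxP sites in the same orientation, so Cre recombinase could excise the reporter. A WPRE follows to enhance transcript stability and expression, and the cassette ends with a nef fragment and a truncated 3' LTR.

The associated work used the construct to reduce mGlu2 receptor levels in the rat prelimbic cortex and to examine effects on glutamate transmission and alcohol drinking. Viral particle production requires packaging and envelope functions supplied in trans.
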