Features (pLannotate 1.2.2; 24 found; start..end, strand, type, name):
     30..82      -  misc_feature   bom (fragment): basis of mobility region from pBR322
    237..616     +  enhancer       CMV enhancer: human cytomegalovirus immediate early enhancer
    617..816     +  promoter       CMV promoter: human cytomegalovirus (CMV) immediate early promoter
    834..1014    +  LTR            5' LTR (truncated): truncated 5' long terminal repeat (LTR) from HIV-1
   1061..1186    +  misc_feature   HIV-1 Ψ: packaging signal of human immunodeficiency virus type 1
   1170..1508    +  CDS            HIV-1 gag (fragment): gag protein from human immunodeficiency virus 1; gag
   1683..1916    +  misc_feature   RRE: The Rev response element (RRE) of HIV-1 allows for Rev-dependent mRNA export from the nucleus to the cytoplasm.
   2293..2393    +  CDS            Rev (fragment): human immunodeficiency virus 1 (HIV-1) Rev protein; rev; enhances nuclear export of unspliced and incompletely spliced viral mRNAs
   2443..2560    +  misc_feature   cPPT/CTS: central polypurine tract and central termination sequence of HIV-1
   2619..2931    +  promoter       U6 promoter: RNA polymerase III promoter for mouse U6 snRNA (Das et al., 1988)
   2986..3011    -  misc_feature   MCS (fragment): pBluescript multiple cloning site
   3046..3079    +  protein_bind   loxP: Cre-mediated recombination occurs in the 8-bp core sequence (GCATACAT). Cre recombinase
   3195..3498    +  enhancer       CMV enhancer: human cytomegalovirus immediate early enhancer
   3499..3702    +  promoter       CMV promoter: human cytomegalovirus (CMV) immediate early promoter
   3747..4463    +  CDS            EGFP: EGFP is a basic (constitutively fluorescent) green fluorescent protein published in 1996, derived from Aequorea victoria. It is reported to be a rapidly-maturing weak dimer with moderate acid sensitivity.
   4486..4519    +  protein_bind   loxP: Cre-mediated recombination occurs in the 8-bp core sequence (GCATACAT). Cre recombinase
   4552..4575    +  misc_feature   MCS (fragment): pBluescript multiple cloning site
   4575..5163    +  misc_feature   WPRE: woodchuck hepatitis virus posttranscriptional regulatory element
   5164..5183    +  misc_feature   MCS (fragment): pBluescript multiple cloning site
   5185..5685    +  CDS            nef (fragment): NEF_HV1LA - Experimental evidence at protein level: Swiss-Prot protein existence level 1. Extracellular Nef protein targets CD4(+) T-lymphocytes for apoptosis by interacting with CXCR4 surface receptors. From Human immunodeficiency virus type 1 group M subtype B (isolate Lai) (HIV-1).
   5692..5872    +  LTR            5' LTR (truncated): truncated 5' long terminal repeat (LTR) from HIV-1
   5934..6522    -  rep_origin     ori: high-copy-number ColE1/pMB1/pBR322/pUC origin of replication
   6693..7553    -  CDS            AmpR: β-lactamase; bla; confers resistance to ampicillin, carbenicillin, and related antibiotics
   7554..7658    -  promoter       AmpR promoter: bla
>Addgene plasmid #120725 | pLV-shGrm2-2344 | addgene full sequence | sequence record 237911 | Addgene NGS Result
TCGACGGATCGGGAGATCTCCCGATCCCCTATGGTGCACTCTCAGTACAATCTGCTCTGATGCCGCATAG
TTAAGCCAGTATCTGCTCCCTGCTTGTGTGTTGGAGGTCGCTGAGTAGTGCGCGAGCAAAATTTAAGCTA
CAACAAGGCAAGGCTTGACCGACAATTGCATGAAGAATCTGCTTAGGGTTAGGCGTTTTGCGCTGCTTCG
CGATGTACGGGCCAGATATACGCGTTGACATTGATTATTGACTAGTTATTAATAGTAATCAATTACGGGG
TCATTAGTTCATAGCCCATATATGGAGTTCCGCGTTACATAACTTACGGTAAATGGCCCGCCTGGCTGAC
CGCCCAACGACCCCCGCCCATTGACGTCAATAATGACGTATGTTCCCATAGTAACGCCAATAGGGACTTT
CCATTGACGTCAATGGGTGGAGTATTTACGGTAAACTGCCCACTTGGCAGTACATCAAGTGTATCATATG
CCAAGTACGCCCCCTATTGACGTCAATGACGGTAAATGGCCCGCCTGGCATTATGCCCAGTACATGACCT
TATGGGACTTTCCTACTTGGCAGTACATCTACGTATTAGTCATCGCTATTACCATGGTGATGCGGTTTTG
GCAGTACATCAATGGGCGTGGATAGCGGTTTGACTCACGGGGATTTCCAAGTCTCCACCCCATTGACGTC
AATGGGAGTTTGTTTTGGCACCAAAATCAACGGGACTTTCCAAAATGTCGTAACAACTCCGCCCCATTGA
CGCAAATGGGCGGTAGGCGTGTACGGTGGGAGGTCTATATAAGCAGCGCGTTTTGCCTGTACTGGGTCTC
TCTGGTTAGACCAGATCTGAGCCTGGGAGCTCTCTGGCTAACTAGGGAACCCACTGCTTAAGCCTCAATA
AAGCTTGCCTTGAGTGCTTCAAGTAGTGTGTGCCCGTCTGTTGTGTGACTCTGGTAACTAGAGATCCCTC
AGACCCTTTTAGTCAGTGTGGAAAATCTCTAGCAGTGGCGCCCGAACAGGGACTTGAAAGCGAAAGGGAA
ACCAGAGGAGCTCTCTCGACGCAGGACTCGGCTTGCTGAAGCGCGCACGGCAAGAGGCGAGGGGCGGCGA
CTGGTGAGTACGCCAAAAATTTTGACTAGCGGAGGCTAGAAGGAGAGAGATGGGTGCGAGAGCGTCAGTA
TTAAGCGGGGGAGAATTAGATCGCGATGGGAAAAAATTCGGTTAAGGCCAGGGGGAAAGAAAAAATATAA
ATTAAAACATATAGTATGGGCAAGCAGGGAGCTAGAACGATTCGCAGTTAATCCTGGCCTGTTAGAAACA
TCAGAAGGCTGTAGACAAATACTGGGACAGCTACAACCATCCCTTCAGACAGGATCAGAAGAACTTAGAT
CATTATATAATACAGTAGCAACCCTCTATTGTGTGCATCAAAGGATAGAGATAAAAGACACCAAGGAAGC
TTTAGACAAGATAGAGGAAGAGCAAAACAAAAGTAAGACCACCGCACAGCAAGCGGCCGGCCGCTGATCT
TCAGACCTGGAGGAGGAGATATGAGGGACAATTGGAGAAGTGAATTATATAAATATAAAGTAGTAAAAAT
TGAACCATTAGGAGTAGCACCCACCAAGGCAAAGAGAAGAGTGGTGCAGAGAGAAAAAAGAGCAGTGGGA
ATAGGAGCTTTGTTCCTTGGGTTCTTGGGAGCAGCAGGAAGCACTATGGGCGCAGCGTCAATGACGCTGA
CGGTACAGGCCAGACAATTATTGTCTGGTATAGTGCAGCAGCAGAACAATTTGCTGAGGGCTATTGAGGC
GCAACAGCATCTGTTGCAACTCACAGTCTGGGGCATCAAGCAGCTCCAGGCAAGAATCCTGGCTGTGGAA
AGATACCTAAAGGATCAACAGCTCCTGGGGATTTGGGGTTGCTCTGGAAAACTCATTTGCACCACTGCTG
TGCCTTGGAATGCTAGTTGGAGTAATAAATCTCTGGAACAGATTTGGAATCACACGACCTGGATGGAGTG
GGACAGAGAAATTAACAATTACACAAGCTTAATACACTCCTTAATTGAAGAATCGCAAAACCAGCAAGAA
AAGAATGAACAAGAATTATTGGAATTAGATAAATGGGCAAGTTTGTGGAATTGGTTTAACATAACAAATT
GGCTGTGGTATATAAAATTATTCATAATGATAGTAGGAGGCTTGGTAGGTTTAAGAATAGTTTTTGCTGT
ACTTTCTATAGTGAATAGAGTTAGGCAGGGATATTCACCATTATCGTTTCAGACCCACCTCCCAACCCCG
AGGGGACCCGACAGGCCCGAAGGAATAGAAGAAGAAGGTGGAGAGAGAGACAGAGACAGATCCATTCGAT
TAGTGAACGGATCGGCACTGCGTGCGCCAATTCTGCAGACAAATGGCAGTATTCATCCACAATTTTAAAA
GAAAAGGGGGGATTGGGGGGTACAGTGCAGGGGAAAGAATAGTAGACATAATAGCAACAGACATACAAAC
TAAAGAATTACAAAAACAAATTACAAAAATTCAAAATTTTCGGGTTTATTACAGGGACAGCAGAGATCCA
GTTTGGTTAGTACCGGGCCCGCTCTAGAGATCCGACGCGCCATCTCTAGGCCCGCGCCGGCCCCCTCGCA
CAGACTTGTGGGAGAAGCTCGGCTACTCCCCTGCCCCGGTTAATTTGCATATAATATTTCCTAGTAACTA
TAGAGGCTTAATGTGCGATAAAAGACAGATAATCTGTTCTTTTTAATACTAGCTACATTTTACATGATAG
GCTTGGATTTCTATAAGAGATACAAATACTAAATTATTATTTTAAAAAACAGCACAAAAGGAAACTCACC
CTAACTGTAAAGTAATTGTGTGTTTTGAGACTATAAATATCCCTTGGAGAAAAGCCTTGTTTGTGGTGAC
ATTGCGCTGTATTCAAGAGATACAGCGCAATGTCACCACTTTTTTCTCGAGGTCGACGGTATCGATAAGC
TCGCTTCACGAGATTCCAGCAGGTCGAGGGACCTAATAACTTCGTATAGCATACATTATACGAAGTTATA
TTAAGGGTTCCAAGCTTAAGCGGCCGCGTGGATAACCGTATTACCGCCATGCATTAGTTATTAATAGTAA
TCAATTACGGGGTCATTAGTTCATAGCCCATATATGGAGTTCCGCGTTACATAACTTACGGTAAATGGCC
CGCCTGGCTGACCGCCCAACGACCCCCGCCCATTGACGTCAATAATGACGTATGTTCCCATAGTAACGCC
AATAGGGACTTTCCATTGACGTCAATGGGTGGAGTATTTACGGTAAACTGCCCACTTGGCAGTACATCAA
GTGTATCATATGCCAAGTACGCCCCCTATTGACGTCAATGACGGTAAATGGCCCGCCTGGCATTATGCCC
AGTACATGACCTTATGGGACTTTCCTACTTGGCAGTACATCTACGTATTAGTCATCGCTATTACCATGGT
GATGCGGTTTTGGCAGTACATCAATGGGCGTGGATAGCGGTTTGACTCACGGGGATTTCCAAGTCTCCAC
CCCATTGACGTCAATGGGAGTTTGTTTTGGCACCAAAATCAACGGGACTTTCCAAAATGTCGTAACAACT
CCGCCCCATTGACGCAAATGGGCGGTAGGCGTGTACGGTGGGAGGTCTATATAAGCAGAGCTGGTTTAGT
GAACCGTCAGATCCGCTAGCGCTACCGGTCGCCACCATGGTGAGCAAGGGCGAGGAGCTGTTCACCGGGG
TGGTGCCCATCCTGGTCGAGCTGGACGGCGACGTAAACGGCCACAAGTTCAGCGTGTCCGGCGAGGGCGA
GGGCGATGCCACCTACGGCAAGCTGACCCTGAAGTTCATCTGCACCACCGGCAAGCTGCCCGTGCCCTGG
CCCACCCTCGTGACCACCCTGACCTACGGCGTGCAGTGCTTCAGCCGCTACCCCGACCACATGAAGCAGC
ACGACTTCTTCAAGTCCGCCATGCCCGAAGGCTACGTCCAGGAGCGCACCATCTTCTTCAAGGACGACGG
CAACTACAAGACCCGCGCCGAGGTGAAGTTCGAGGGCGACACCCTGGTGAACCGCATCGAGCTGAAGGGC
ATCGACTTCAAGGAGGACGGCAACATCCTGGGGCACAAGCTGGAGTACAACTACAACAGCCACAACGTCT
ATATCATGGCCGACAAGCAGAAGAACGGCATCAAGGTGAACTTCAAGATCCGCCACAACATCGAGGACGG
CAGCGTGCAGCTCGCCGACCACTACCAGCAGAACACCCCCATCGGCGACGGCCCCGTGCTGCTGCCCGAC
AACCACTACCTGAGCACCCAGTCCGCCCTGAGCAAAGACCCCAACGAGAAGCGCGATCACATGGTCCTGC
TGGAGTTCGTGACCGCCGCCGGGATCACTCTCGGCATGGACGAGCTGTACAAGTAGGAATTCGTCGAGGG
ACCTAATAACTTCGTATAGCATACATTATACGAAGTTATACATGTTTAAGGGTTCCGGTTCCACTAGGTA
CAATTCGATATCAAGCTTATCGATAATCAACCTCTGGATTACAAAATTTGTGAAAGATTGACTGGTATTC
TTAACTATGTTGCTCCTTTTACGCTATGTGGATACGCTGCTTTAATGCCTTTGTATCATGCTATTGCTTC
CCGTATGGCTTTCATTTTCTCCTCCTTGTATAAATCCTGGTTGCTGTCTCTTTATGAGGAGTTGTGGCCC
GTTGTCAGGCAACGTGGCGTGGTGTGCACTGTGTTTGCTGACGCAACCCCCACTGGTTGGGGCATTGCCA
CCACCTGTCAGCTCCTTTCCGGGACTTTCGCTTTCCCCCTCCCTATTGCCACGGCGGAACTCATCGCCGC
CTGCCTTGCCCGCTGCTGGACAGGGGCTCGGCTGTTGGGCACTGACAATTCCGTGGTGTTGTCGGGGAAA
TCATCGTCCTTTCCTTGGCTGCTCGCCTGTGTTGCCACCTGGATTCTGCGCGGGACGTCCTTCTGCTACG
TCCCTTCGGCCCTCAATCCAGCGGACCTTCCTTCCCGCGGCCTGCTGCCGGCTCTGCGGCCTCTTCCGCG
TCTTCGCCTTCGCCCTCAGACGAGTCGGATCTCCCTTTGGGCCGCCTCCCCGCATCGATACCGTCGACCT
CGATCGAGACCTAGAAAAACATGGAGCAATCACAAGTAGCAATACAGCAGCTACCAATGCTGATTGTGCC
TGGCTAGAAGCACAAGAGGAGGAGGAGGTGGGTTTTCCAGTCACACCTCAGGTACCTTTAAGACCAATGA
CTTACAAGGCAGCTGTAGATCTTAGCCACTTTTTAAAAGAAAAGGGGGGACTGGAAGGGCTAATTCACTC
CCAACGAAGACAAGATATCCTTGATCTGTGGATCTACCACACACAAGGCTACTTCCCTGATTGGCAGAAC
TACACACCAGGGCCAGGGATCAGATATCCACTGACCTTTGGATGGTGCTACAAGCTAGTACCAGTTGAGC
AAGAGAAGGTAGAAGAAGCCAATGAAGGAGAGAACACCCGCTTGTTACACCCTGTGAGCCTGCATGGGAT
GGATGACCCGGAGAGAGAAGTATTAGAGTGGAGGTTTGACAGCCGCCTAGCATTTCATCACATGGCCCGA
GAGCTGCATCCGGACTGTACTGGGTCTCTCTGGTTAGACCAGATCTGAGCCTGGGAGCTCTCTGGCTAAC
TAGGGAACCCACTGCTTAAGCCTCAATAAAGCTTGCCTTGAGTGCTTCAAGTAGTGTGTGCCCGTCTGTT
GTGTGACTCTGGTAACTAGAGATCCCTCAGACCCTTTTAGTCAGTGTGGAAAATCTCTAGCAGCATGTGA
GCAAAAGGCCAGCAAAAGGCCAGGAACCGTAAAAAGGCCGCGTTGCTGGCGTTTTTCCATAGGCTCCGCC
CCCCTGACGAGCATCACAAAAATCGACGCTCAAGTCAGAGGTGGCGAAACCCGACAGGACTATAAAGATA
CCAGGCGTTTCCCCCTGGAAGCTCCCTCGTGCGCTCTCCTGTTCCGACCCTGCCGCTTACCGGATACCTG
TCCGCCTTTCTCCCTTCGGGAAGCGTGGCGCTTTCTCATAGCTCACGCTGTAGGTATCTCAGTTCGGTGT
AGGTCGTTCGCTCCAAGCTGGGCTGTGTGCACGAACCCCCCGTTCAGCCCGACCGCTGCGCCTTATCCGG
TAACTATCGTCTTGAGTCCAACCCGGTAAGACACGACTTATCGCCACTGGCAGCAGCCACTGGTAACAGG
ATTAGCAGAGCGAGGTATGTAGGCGGTGCTACAGAGTTCTTGAAGTGGTGGCCTAACTACGGCTACACTA
GAAGAACAGTATTTGGTATCTGCGCTCTGCTGAAGCCAGTTACCTTCGGAAAAAGAGTTGGTAGCTCTTG
ATCCGGCAAACAAACCACCGCTGGTAGCGGTGGTTTTTTTGTTTGCAAGCAGCAGATTACGCGCAGAAAA
AAAGGATCTCAAGAAGATCCTTTGATCTTTTCTACGGGGTCTGACGCTCAGTGGAACGAAAACTCACGTT
AAGGGATTTTGGTCATGAGATTATCAAAAAGGATCTTCACCTAGATCCTTTTAAATTAAAAATGAAGTTT
TAAATCAATCTAAAGTATATATGAGTAAACTTGGTCTGACAGTTACCAATGCTTAATCAGTGAGGCACCT
ATCTCAGCGATCTGTCTATTTCGTTCATCCATAGTTGCCTGACTCCCCGTCGTGTAGATAACTACGATAC
GGGAGGGCTTACCATCTGGCCCCAGTGCTGCAATGATACCGCGAGACCCACGCTCACCGGCTCCAGATTT
ATCAGCAATAAACCAGCCAGCCGGAAGGGCCGAGCGCAGAAGTGGTCCTGCAACTTTATCCGCCTCCATC
CAGTCTATTAATTGTTGCCGGGAAGCTAGAGTAAGTAGTTCGCCAGTTAATAGTTTGCGCAACGTTGTTG
CCATTGCTACAGGCATCGTGGTGTCACGCTCGTCGTTTGGTATGGCTTCATTCAGCTCCGGTTCCCAACG
ATCAAGGCGAGTTACATGATCCCCCATGTTGTGCAAAAAAGCGGTTAGCTCCTTCGGTCCTCCGATCGTT
GTCAGAAGTAAGTTGGCCGCAGTGTTATCACTCATGGTTATGGCAGCACTGCATAATTCTCTTACTGTCA
TGCCATCCGTAAGATGCTTTTCTGTGACTGGTGAGTACTCAACCAAGTCATTCTGAGAATAGTGTATGCG
GCGACCGAGTTGCTCTTGCCCGGCGTCAATACGGGATAATACCGCGCCACATAGCAGAACTTTAAAAGTG
CTCATCATTGGAAAACGTTCTTCGGGGCGAAAACTCTCAAGGATCTTACCGCTGTTGAGATCCAGTTCGA
TGTAACCCACTCGTGCACCCAACTGATCTTCAGCATCTTTTACTTTCACCAGCGTTTCTGGGTGAGCAAA
AACAGGAAGGCAAAATGCCGCAAAAAAGGGAATAAGGGCGACACGGAAATGTTGAATACTCATACTCTTC
CTTTTTCAATATTATTGAAGCATTTATCAGGGTTATTGTCTCATGAGCGGATACATATTTGAATGTATTT
AGAAAAATAAACAAATAGGGGTTCCGCGCACATTTCCCCGAAAAGTGCCACCTGACG
